>Addgene plasmid #214984 | pcDNA3.1-ccdB-3xFLAG | addgene full sequence | sequence record 440018 | Addgene NGS Result
GACGGATCGGGAGATCTCCCGATCCCCTATGGTGCACTCTCAGTACAATCTGCTCTGATGCCGCATAGTT
AAGCCAGTATCTGCTCCCTGCTTGTGTGTTGGAGGTCGCTGAGTAGTGCGCGAGCAAAATTTAAGCTACA
ACAAGGCAAGGCTTGACCGACAATTGCATGAAGAATCTGCTTAGGGTTAGGCGTTTTGCGCTGCTTCGCG
ATGTACGGGCCAGATATACGCGTTGACATTGATTATTGACTAGTTATTAATAGTAATCAATTACGGGGTC
ATTAGTTCATAGCCCATATATGGAGTTCCGCGTTACATAACTTACGGTAAATGGCCCGCCTGGCTGACCG
CCCAACGACCCCCGCCCATTGACGTCAATAATGACGTATGTTCCCATAGTAACGCCAATAGGGACTTTCC
ATTGACGTCAATGGGTGGAGTATTTACGGTAAACTGCCCACTTGGCAGTACATCAAGTGTATCATATGCC
AAGTACGCCCCCTATTGACGTCAATGACGGTAAATGGCCCGCCTGGCATTATGCCCAGTACATGACCTTA
TGGGACTTTCCTACTTGGCAGTACATCTACGTATTAGTCATCGCTATTACCATGGTGATGCGGTTTTGGC
AGTACATCAATGGGCGTGGATAGCGGTTTGACTCACGGGGATTTCCAAGTCTCCACCCCATTGACGTCAA
TGGGAGTTTGTTTTGGCACCAAAATCAACGGGACTTTCCAAAATGTCGTAACAACTCCGCCCCATTGACG
CAAATGGGCGGTAGGCGTGTACGGTGGGAGGTCTATATAAGCAGAGCTCTCTGGCTAACTAGAGAACCCA
CTGCTTACTGGCTTATCGAAATTAATACGACTCACTATAGGGAGACCCAAGCTGGCTAGCGTTTAAACTT
AAGCTTGGTACCGAGCTCGGATCCACTAGTCCAGTGTGGTGGAATTCTGCAGATATCAACAAGTTTGTAC
AAAAAAGCTGAACGAGAAACGTAAAATGATATAAATATCAATATATTAAATTAGATTTTGCATAAAAAAC
AGACTACATAATACTGTAAAACACAACATATCCAGTCACTATGGCGGCCGCATTAGGCACCCCAGGCTTT
ACACTTTATGCTTCCGGCTCGTATAATGTGTGGATTTTGAGTTAGGATCCGTCGAGATTTTCAGGAGCTA
AGGAAGCTAAAATGGAGAAAAAAATCACTGGATATACCACCGTTGATATATCCCAATGGCATCGTAAAGA
ACATTTTGAGGCATTTCAGTCAGTTGCTCAATGTACCTATAACCAGACCGTTCAGCTGGATATTACGGCC
TTTTTAAAGACCGTAAAGAAAAATAAGCACAAGTTTTATCCGGCCTTTATTCACATTCTTGCCCGCCTGA
TGAATGCTCATCCGGAATTCCGTATGGCAATGAAAGACGGTGAGCTGGTGATATGGGATAGTGTTCACCC
TTGTTACACCGTTTTCCATGAGCAAACTGAAACGTTTTCATCGCTCTGGAGTGAATACCACGACGATTTC
CGGCAGTTTCTACACATATATTCGCAAGATGTGGCGTGTTACGGTGAAAACCTGGCCTATTTCCCTAAAG
GGTTTATTGAGAATATGTTTTTCGTCTCAGCCAATCCCTGGGTGAGTTTCACCAGTTTTGATTTAAACGT
GGCCAATATGGACAACTTCTTCGCCCCCGTTTTCACCATGGGCAAATATTATACGCAAGGCGACAAGGTG
CTGATGCCGCTGGCGATTCAGGTTCATCATGCCGTTTGTGATGGCTTCCATGTCGGCAGAATGCTTAATG
AATTACAACAGTACTGCGATGAGTGGCAGGGCGGGGCGTAAAGATCTGGATCCGGCTTACTAAAAGCCAG
ATAACAGTATGCGTATTTGCGCGCTGATTTTTGCGGTATAAGAATATATACTGATATGTATACCCGAAGT
ATGTCAAAAAGAGGTATGCTATGAAGCAGCGTATTACAGTGACAGTTGACAGCGACAGCTATCAGTTGCT
CAAGGCATATATGATGTCAATATCTCCGGTCTGGTAAGCACAACCATGCAGAATGAAGCCCGTCGTCTGC
GTGCCGAACGCTGGAAAGCGGAAAATCAGGAAGGGATGGCTGAGGTCGCCCGGTTTATTGAAATGAACGG
CTCTTTTGCTGACGAGAACAGGGGCTGGTGAAATGCAGTTTAAGGTTTACACCTATAAAAGAGAGAGCCG
TTATCGTCTGTTTGTGGATGTACAGAGTGATATTATTGACACGCCCGGGCGACGGATGGTGATCCCCCTG
GCCAGTGCACGTCTGCTGTCAGATAAAGTCTCCCGTGAACTTTACCCGGTGGTGCATATCGGGGATGAAA
GCTGGCGCATGATGACCACCGATATGGCCAGTGTGCCGGTCTCCGTTATCGGGGAAGAAGTGGCTGATCT
CAGCCACCGCGAAAATGACATCAAAAACGCCATTAACCTGATGTTCTGGGGAATATAAATGTCAGGCTCC
CTTATACACAGCCAGTCTGCAGGTCGACCATAGTGACTGGATATGTTGTGTTTTACAGTATTATGTAGTC
TGTTTTTTATGCAAAATCTAATTTAATATATTGATATTTATATCATTTTACGTTTCTCGTTCAGCTTTCT
TGTACAAAGTGGTTGATTACAAAGACCATGACGGTGATTATAAAGATCATGACATCGACTACAAGGATGA
CGATGACAAGTGATAACTCGAGTCTAGAGGGCCCGTTTAAACCCGCTGATCAGCCTCGACTGTGCCTTCT
AGTTGCCAGCCATCTGTTGTTTGCCCCTCCCCCGTGCCTTCCTTGACCCTGGAAGGTGCCACTCCCACTG
TCCTTTCCTAATAAAATGAGGAAATTGCATCGCATTGTCTGAGTAGGTGTCATTCTATTCTGGGGGGTGG
GGTGGGGCAGGACAGCAAGGGGAAGACAATAGCAGGCATGCTGGGGATGCGGTGGGCTCTATGGCTTCTG
AGGCGGAAAGAACCAGCTGGGGCTCTAGGGGGTATCCCC
[124 nt withheld, positions 3050-3173]
C
[91 nt withheld, positions 3175-3265]
A
[49 nt withheld, positions 3267-3315]
CCTTTGACGTTGGAGTCCACGTTCTTT
[37 nt withheld, positions 3343-3379]
ACCCTATCTCGGTCTATTCTTTTGATTTATAAGGGATTTTGCCGATTTCGGCCTATTGGTTAAAAAATGA
GCTGATTTAACAAAAATTTAACGCGAATTAATTCTGTGGAATGTGTGTCAGTTAGGGTGTGGAAAGTCCC
CAGGCTCCCCAGCAGGCAGAAGTATGCAAAGCATGCATCTCAATTAGTCAGCAACCAGGTGTGGAAAGTC
CCCAGGCTCCCCAGCAGGCAGAAGTATGCAAAGCATGCATCTCAATTAGTCAGCAACCATAGTCCCGCCC
CTAACTCCGCCCATCCCGCCCCTAACTCCGCCCAGTTCCGCCCATTCTCCGCCCCATGGCTGACTAATTT
TTTTTATTTATGCAGAGGCCGAGGCCGCCTCTGCCTCTGAGCTATTCCAGAAGTAGTGAGGAGGCTTTTT
TGGAGGCCTAGGCTTTTGCAAAAAGCTCCCGGGAGCTTGTATATCCATTTTCGGATCTGATCAGCACGTG
ATGAAAAAGCCTGAACTCACCGCGACGTCTGTCGAGAAGTTTCTGATCGAAAAGTTCGACAGCGTCTCCG
ACCTGATGCAGCTCTCGGAGGGCGAAGAATCTCGTGCTTTCAGCTTCGATGTAGGAGGGCGTGGATATGT
CCTGCGGGTAAATAGCTGCGCCGATGGTTTCTACAAAGATCGTTATGTTTATCGGCACTTTGCATCGGCC
GCGCTCCCGATTCCGGAAGTGCTTGACATTGGGGAATTCAGCGAGAGCCTGACCTATTGCATCTCCCGCC
GTGCACAGGGTGTCACGTTGCAAGACCTGCCTGAAACCGAACTGCCCGCTGTTCTGCAGCCGGTCGCGGA
GGCCATGGATGCGATCGCTGCGGCCGATCTTAGCCAGACGAGCGGGTTCGGCCCATTCGGACCGCAAGGA
ATCGGTCAATACACTACATGGCGTGATTTCATATGCGCGATTGCTGATCCCCATGTGTATCACTGGCAAA
CTGTGATGGACGACACCGTCAGTGCGTCCGTCGCGCAGGCTCTCGATGAGCTGATGCTTTGGGCCGAGGA
CTGCCCCGAAGTCCGGCACCTCGTGCACGCGGATTTCGGCTCCAACAATGTCCTGACGGACAATGGCCGC
ATAACAGCGGTCATTGACTGGAGCGAGGCGATGTTCGGGGATTCCCAATACGAGGTCGCCAACATCTTCT
TCTGGAGGCCGTGGTTGGCTTGTATGGAGCAGCAGACGCGCTACTTCGAGCGGAGGCATCCGGAGCTTGC
AGGATCGCCGCGGCTCCGGGCGTATATGCTCCGCATTGGTCTTGACCAACTCTATCAGAGCTTGGTTGAC
GGCAATTTCGATGATGCAGCTTGGGCGCAGGGTCGATGCGACGCAATCGTCCGATCCGGAGCCGGGACTG
TCGGGCGTACACAAATCGCCCGCAGAAGCGCGGCCGTCTGGACCGATGGCTGTGTAGAAGTACTCGCCGA
TAGTGGAAACCGACGCCCCAGCACTCGTCCGAGGGCAAAGGAATAGCACGTGCTACGAGATTTCGATTCC
ACCGCCGCCTTCTATGAAAGGTTGGGCTTCGGAATCGTTTTCCGGGACGCCGGCTGGATGATCCTCCAGC
GCGGGGATCTCATGCTGGAGTTCTTCGCCCACCCCAACTTGTTTATTGCAGCTTATAATGGTTACAAATA
AAGCAATAGCATCACAAATTTCACAAATAAAGCATTTTTTTCACTGCATTCTAGTTGTGGTTTGTCCAAA
CTCATCAATGTATCTTATCATGTCTGTATACCGTCGACCTCTAGCTAGAGCTTGGCGTAATCATGGTCAT
AGCTGTTTCCTGTGTGAAATTGTTATCCGCTCACAATTCCACACAACATACGAGCCGGAAGCATAAAGTG
TAAAGCCTGGGGTGCCTAATGAGTGAGCTAACTCACATTAATTGCGTTGCGCTCACTGCCCGCTTTCCAG
TCGGGAAACCTGTCGTGCCAGCTGCATTAATGAATCGGCCAACGCGCGGGGAGAGGCGGTTTGCGTATTG
GGCGCTCTTCCGCTTCCTCGCTCACTGACTCGCTGCGCTCGGTCGTTCGGCTGCGGCGAGCGGTATCAGC
TCACTCAAAGGCGGTAATACGGTTATCCACAGAATCAGGGGATAACGCAGGAAAGAACATGTGAGCAAAA
GGCCAGCAAAAGGCCAGGAACCGTAAAAAGGCCGCGTTGCTGGCGTTTTTCCATAGGCTCCGCCCCCCTG
ACGAGCATCACAAAAATCGACGCTCAAGTCAGAGGTGGCGAAACCCGACAGGACTATAAAGATACCAGGC
GTTTCCCCCTGGAAGCTCCCTCGTGCGCTCTCCTGTTCCGACCCTGCCGCTTACCGGATACCTGTCCGCC
TTTCTCCCTTCGGGAAGCGTGGCGCTTTCTCATAGCTCACGCTGTAGGTATCTCAGTTCGGTGTAGGTCG
TTCGCTCCAAGCTGGGCTGTGTGCACGAACCCCCCGTTCAGCCCGACCGCTGCGCCTTATCCGGTAACTA
TCGTCTTGAGTCCAACCCGGTAAGACACGACTTATCGCCACTGGCAGCAGCCACTGGTAACAGGATTAGC
AGAGCGAGGTATGTAGGCGGTGCTACAGAGTTCTTGAAGTGGTGGCCTAACTACGGCTACACTAGAAGAA
CAGTATTTGGTATCTGCGCTCTGCTGAAGCCAGTTACCTTCGGAAAAAGAGTTGGTAGCTCTTGATCCGG
CAAACAAACCACCGCTGGTAGCGGTGGTTTTTTTGTTTGCAAGCAGCAGATTACGCGCAGAAAAAAAGGA
TCTCAAGAAGATCCTTTGATCTTTTCTACGGGGTCTGACGCTCAGTGGAACGAAAACTCACGTTAAGGGA
TTTTGGTCATGAGATTATCAAAAAGGATCTTCACCTAGATCCTTTTAAATTAAAAATGAAGTTTTAAATC
AATCTAAAGTATATATGAGTAAACTTGGTCTGACAGTTACCAATGCTTAATCAGTGAGGCACCTATCTCA
GCGATCTGTCTATTTCGTTCATCCATAGTTGCCTGACTCCCCGTCGTGTAGATAACTACGATACGGGAGG
GCTTACCATCTGGCCCCAGTGCTGCAATGATACCGCGAGACCCACGCTCACCGGCTCCAGATTTATCAGC
AATAAACCAGCCAGCCGGAAGGGCCGAGCGCAGAAGTGGTCCTGCAACTTTATCCGCCTCCATCCAGTCT
ATTAATTGTTGCCGGGAAGCTAGAGTAAGTAGTTCGCCAGTTAATAGTTTGCGCAACGTTGTTGCCATTG
CTACAGGCATCGTGGTGTCACGCTCGTCGTTTGGTATGGCTTCATTCAGCTCCGGTTCCCAACGATCAAG
GCGAGTTACATGATCCCCCATGTTGTGCAAAAAAGCGGTTAGCTCCTTCGGTCCTCCGATCGTTGTCAGA
AGTAAGTTGGCCGCAGTGTTATCACTCATGGTTATGGCAGCACTGCATAATTCTCTTACTGTCATGCCAT
CCGTAAGATGCTTTTCTGTGACTGGTGAGTACTCAACCAAGTCATTCTGAGAATAGTGTATGCGGCGACC
GAGTTGCTCTTGCCCGGCGTCAATACGGGATAATACCGCGCCACATAGCAGAACTTTAAAAGTGCTCATC
ATTGGAAAACGTTCTTCGGGGCGAAAACTCTCAAGGATCTTACCGCTGTTGAGATCCAGTTCGATGTAAC
CCACTCGTGCACCCAACTGATCTTCAGCATCTTTTACTTTCACCAGCGTTTCTGGGTGAGCAAAAACAGG
AAGGCAAAATGCCGCAAAAAAGGGAATAAGGGCGACACGGAAATGTTGAATACTCATACTCTTCCTTTTT
CAATATTATTGAAGCATTTATCAGGGTTATTGTCTCATGAGCGGATACATATTTGAATGTATTTAGAAAA
ATAAACAAATAGGGGTTCCGCGCACATTTCCCCGAAAAGTGCCACCTGACGTC
Features (pLannotate 1.2.2; 27 found; start..end, strand, type, name):
     28..80      -  misc_feature   bom (fragment): basis of mobility region from pBR322
    235..614     +  enhancer       CMV enhancer: human cytomegalovirus immediate early enhancer
    615..818     +  promoter       CMV promoter: human cytomegalovirus (CMV) immediate early promoter
    814..847     +  LTR            5' LTR (truncated) (fragment): truncated 5' long terminal repeat (LTR) from HIV-1
    863..881     +  promoter       T7 promoter: promoter for bacteriophage T7 RNA polymerase
    969..1093    +  protein_bind   attR1: mutant version of attR; recombination site for the Gateway® LR reaction LR Clonase™
   1118..1148    +  promoter       lac UV5 promoter: E. coli lac promoter with an "up" mutation
   1172..1201    +  promoter       cat promoter (fragment): promoter of the E. coli cat gene encoding chloramphenicol acetyltransferase
   1202..1861    +  CDS            CmR: chloramphenicol acetyltransferase; cat; confers resistance to chloramphenicol
   2040..2198    +  CDS            ccdA (fragment): CCDA_ECO57 - Also known as H, letA. Experimental evidence at protein level: Swiss-Prot protein existence level 1. Antitoxin component of a type II toxin-antitoxin (TA) system which inhibits the post-segregational killing (PSK) of plasmid-free cells, also referred to as a plasmid addiction system. Binds to and blocks the activity of CcdB; will also remove bound CcdB protein from the CcdB-GyrA complex by forming a CcdA-CcdB complex, a process termed rejuvenation. Functions as a transcriptional corepressor for the ccdAB operon, repression also requires CcdB (By similarity). From Escherichia coli
   2203..2505    +  CDS            ccdB: CCDB_ECOLI - Also known as G, letB, letD. Experimental evidence at protein level: Swiss-Prot protein existence level 1. Toxic component of a type II toxin-antitoxin (TA) system, functioning in plasmid maintainence. Responsible for the post- segregational killing (PSK) of plasmid-free cells, also referred to as a plasmid addiction system. Half-life of over 2 hours. Cell killing by CcdB is accompanied by filamentation, defects in chromosome and plasmid segregation, defects in cell division, formation of anucleate cells, decreased DNA synthesis and plasmid loss. Interferes with the activity of DN
   2549..2673    -  protein_bind   attR2: mutant version of attR; recombination site for the Gateway® LR reaction LR Clonase™
   2678..2740    +  CDS            3xFLAG: three tandem FLAG® epitope tags, followed by an enterokinase cleavage site
   2790..2901    +  polyA_signal   bGH poly(A) signal: bovine growth hormone polyadenylation signal
   3008..3029    +  promoter       SV40 promoter (fragment): SV40 enhancer and early promoter
   3050..3478    +  rep_origin     f1 ori (sequence partly withheld): f1 bacteriophage origin of replication; arrow indicates direction of (+) strand synthesis
   3492..3821    +  promoter       SV40 promoter: SV40 enhancer and early promoter
   3870..4895    +  CDS            HygR: aminoglycoside phosphotransferase from E. coli; aph(4)-Ia; confers resistance to hygromycin
   4905..5030    +  CDS            ble (fragment): BLE_KLEPN - Experimental evidence at protein level: Swiss-Prot protein existence level 1. Binding protein with a strong affinity to the bleomycin family of antibiotics. Binds to CL990; an antimitotic-antibiotic compound. From Klebsiella pneumoniae.
   5025..5146    +  polyA_signal   SV40 poly(A) signal: SV40 polyadenylation signal
   5219..5235    -  protein_bind   lac operator: The lac repressor binds to the lac operator to inhibit transcription in E. coli. This inhibition can be relieved by adding lactose or isopropyl-β-D-thiogalactopyranoside (IPTG). lac repressor encoded by lacI
   5243..5273    -  promoter       lac promoter: promoter for the E. coli lac operon
   5288..5309    -  protein_bind   CAP binding site: CAP binding activates transcription in the presence of cAMP. E. coli catabolite activator protein
   5322..5414    -  CDS            lacI (fragment): lac repressor; lacI; The lac repressor binds to the lac operator to inhibit transcription in E. coli. This inhibition can be relieved by adding lactose or isopropyl-β-D-thiogalactopyranoside (IPTG).
   5597..6185    -  rep_origin     ori: high-copy-number ColE1/pMB1/pBR322/pUC origin of replication
   6356..7216    -  CDS            AmpR: β-lactamase; bla; confers resistance to ampicillin, carbenicillin, and related antibiotics
   7217..7321    -  promoter       AmpR promoter: bla
