[The description below was written by a language model from this plasmid's Addgene catalogue record and pLannotate feature annotations shown in this document.]
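Description:
pcDNA3.1-ccdB-3xFLAG is an empty Gateway destination vector built on the pcDNA3.1 backbone for transient expression of C-terminally 3xFLAG-tagged proteins in mammalian cells. It carries no insert. The depositor notes that it was derived from a related 3xFLAG-V5 destination vector by swapping the tags. In bacteria it replicates from a high-copy ColE1/pUC-type origin and is selected with ampicillin (β-lactamase) together with chloramphenicol, the latter resistance residing within the Gateway cassette. An f1 origin is also present. Because the cassette encodes the CcdB gyrase toxin, the unrecombined plasmid has to be maintained in a ccdB-tolerant strain.

The expression unit consists of the human CMV immediate-early enhancer and promoter, followed by a T7 promoter. Next comes the Gateway cassette, in which attR1 and attR2 flank a chloramphenicol acetyltransferase gene, a ccdA fragment and ccdB. Directly downstream of attR2 lie the 3xFLAG coding sequence and a bovine growth hormone polyadenylation signal. In an LR recombination with an entry clone, the attR-flanked segment is exchanged for the gene of interest, removing both ccdB and chloramphenicol resistance. Standard strains therefore survive only if they carry the recombined product. An open reading frame lacking a stop codon is then read through the recombination scar into the 3xFLAG tag, allowing detection or affinity purification with anti-FLAG reagents.

The feature table also shows an SV40 early promoter driving a hygromycin resistance gene, followed by a short ble fragment and the SV40 poly(A) signal. This could in principle allow hygromycin selection in mammalian cells, although the catalogue entry describes only transient expression. Small annotated fragments such as a truncated HIV-1 LTR, bom and lac elements appear to be backbone remnants or short sequence matches rather than functional parts.
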