Addgene plasmid #214984: pcDNA3.1-ccdB-3xFLAG
Purpose: (Empty Backbone) Gateway compatible empty vector (transient mammalian expression) with a C-terminal 3xFLAG tag
Depositing lab: Wade Harper. Depositing organization: Harvard Medical School.
Backbone
  Vector backbone: pcDNA3.1
  Vector type: Mammalian Expression
  Tag / fusion protein: 3xFLAG (C terminal on backbone)
Growth in bacteria
  Bacterial resistance: Chloramphenicol and Ampicillin, 25 & 100 μg/mL
  Growth temperature: 37°C
  Growth strain: ccdB Survival
  Copy number: High Copy
Gene/Insert
  Gene/Insert name: None
  Tag / fusion protein: 3xFLAG (C terminal on backbone)
Terms and licenses: Academic/Nonprofit Terms; Industry Terms: Not Available to Industry
Depositor comments: Swapped tags from pcDNA3.1-ccdB-3xFLAG-V5 (addgene #87063)
How to cite: pcDNA3.1-ccdB-3xFLAG was a gift from Wade Harper (Addgene plasmid # 214984 ; http://n2t.net/addgene:214984 ; RRID:Addgene_214984)
